>Addgene plasmid #90820 | ORC1 G1.1 gRNA | addgene full sequence | sequence record 182959 | Addgene NGS Result
ACGACAGGTTTCCCGACTGGAAAGCGGGCAGTGAGCGCAACGCAATTAATGTGAGTTAGCTCACTCATTA
GGCACCCCAGGCTTTACACTTTATGCTTCCGGCTCGTATGTTGTGTGGAATTGTGAGCGGATAACAATTT
CACACAGGAAACAGCTATGACCATGATTACGCCAAGCGCGCAATTAACCCTCACTAAAGGGAACAAAAGC
TGGAGCTGCAAGCTTAATGTAGTCTTATGCAATACTCTTGTAGTCTTGCAACATGGTAACGATGAGTTAG
CAACATGCCTTACAAGGAGAGAAAAAGCACCGTGCATGCCGATTGGTGGAAGTAAGGTGGTACGATCGTG
CCTTATTAGGAAGGCAACAGACGGGTCTGACATGGATTGGACGAACCACTGAATTGCCGCATTGCAGAGA
TATTGTATTTAAGTGCCTAGCTCGATACATAAACGGGTCTCTCTGGTTAGACCAGATCTGAGCCTGGGAG
CTCTCTGGCTAACTAGGGAACCCACTGCTTAAGCCTCAATAAAGCTTGCCTTGAGTGCTTCAAGTAGTGT
GTGCCCGTCTGTTGTGTGACTCTGGTAACTAGAGATCCCTCAGACCCTTTTAGTCAGTGTGGAAAATCTC
TAGCAGTGGCGCCCGAACAGGGACTTGAAAGCGAAAGGGAAACCAGAGGAGCTCTCTCGACGCAGGACTC
GGCTTGCTGAAGCGCGCACGGCAAGAGGCGAGGGGCGGCGACTGGTGAGTACGCCAAAAATTTTGACTAG
CGGAGGCTAGAAGGAGAGAGATGGGTGCGAGAGCGTCAGTATTAAGCGGGGGAGAATTAGATCGCGATGG
GAAAAAATTCGGTTAAGGCCAGGGGGAAAGAAAAAATATAAATTAAAACATATAGTATGGGCAAGCAGGG
AGCTAGAACGATTCGCAGTTAATCCTGGCCTGTTAGAAACATCAGAAGGCTGTAGACAAATACTGGGACA
GCTACAACCATCCCTTCAGACAGGATCAGAAGAACTTAGATCATTATATAATACAGTAGCAACCCTCTAT
TGTGTGCATCAAAGGATAGAGATAAAAGACACCAAGGAAGCTTTAGACAAGATAGAGGAAGAGCAAAACA
AAAGTAAGACCACCGCACAGCAAGCGGCCGCTGATCTTCAGACCTGGAGGAGGAGATATGAGGGACAATT
GGAGAAGTGAATTATATAAATATAAAGTAGTAAAAATTGAACCATTAGGAGTAGCACCCACCAAGGCAAA
GAGAAGAGTGGTGCAGAGAGAAAAAAGAGCAGTGGGAATAGGAGCTTTGTTCCTTGGGTTCTTGGGAGCA
GCAGGAAGCACTATGGGCGCAGCGTCAATGACGCTGACGGTACAGGCCAGACAATTATTGTCTGGTATAG
TGCAGCAGCAGAACAATTTGCTGAGGGCTATTGAGGCGCAACAGCATCTGTTGCAACTCACAGTCTGGGG
CATCAAGCAGCTCCAGGCAAGAATCCTGGCTGTGGAAAGATACCTAAAGGATCAACAGCTCCTGGGGATT
TGGGGTTGCTCTGGAAAACTCATTTGCACCACTGCTGTGCCTTGGAATGCTAGTTGGAGTAATAAATCTC
TGGAACAGATTTGGAATCACACGACCTGGATGGAGTGGGACAGAGAAATTAACAATTACACAAGCTTAAT
ACACTCCTTAATTGAAGAATCGCAAAACCAGCAAGAAAAGAATGAACAAGAATTATTGGAATTAGATAAA
TGGGCAAGTTTGTGGAATTGGTTTAACATAACAAATTGGCTGTGGTATATAAAATTATTCATAATGATAG
TAGGAGGCTTGGTAGGTTTAAGAATAGTTTTTGCTGTACTTTCTATAGTGAATAGAGTTAGGCAGGGATA
TTCACCATTATCGTTTCAGACCCACCTCCCAACCCCGAGGGGACCCAGAGAGGGCCTATTTCCCATGATT
CCTTCATATTTGCATATACGATACAAGGCTGTTAGAGAGATAATTAGAATTAATTTGACTGTAAACACAA
AGATATTAGTACAAAATACGTGACGTAGAAAGTAATAATTTCTTGGGTAGTTTGCAGTTTTAAAATTATG
TTTTAAAATGGACTATCATATGCTTACCGTAACTTGAAAGTATTTCGATTTCTTGGCTTTATATATCTTG
TGGAAAGGACGAAACACCGTGCAGTTTTCGATCCAACAAGTTTAAGAGCTATGCTGGAAACAGCATAGCA
AGTTTAAATAAGGCTAGTCCGTTATCAACTTGAAAAAGTGGCACCGAGTCGGTGCTTTTTTTGAATTCTA
GATCTTGAGACAAATGGCAGTATTCATCCACAATTTTAAAAGAAAAGGGGGGATTGGGGGGTACAGTGCA
GGGGAAAGAATAGTAGACATAATAGCAACAGACATACAAACTAAAGAATTACAAAAACAAATTACAAAAA
TTCAAAATTTTCGGGTTTATTACAGGGACAGCAGAGATCCACTTTGGCGCCGGCTCGAGTGGCTCCGGTG
CCCGTCAGTGGGCAGAGCGCACATCGCCCACAGTCCCCGAGAAGTTGGGGGGAGGGGTCGGCAATTGAAC
CGGTGCCTAGAGAAGGTGGCGCGGGGTAAACTGGGAAAGTGATGTCGTGTACTGGCTCCGCCTTTTTCCC
GAGGGTGGGGGAGAACCGTATATAAGTGCAGTAGTCGCCGTGAACGTTCTTTTTCGCAACGGGTTTGCCG
CCAGAACACAGGTGTCGTGACGCGGGATCCGCCACCATGACCGAGTACAAGCCCACGGTGCGCCTCGCCA
CCCGCGACGACGTCCCCAGGGCCGTACGCACCCTCGCCGCCGCGTTCGCCGACTACCCCGCCACGCGCCA
CACCGTCGATCCGGACCGCCACATCGAGCGGGTCACCGAGCTGCAAGAACTCTTCCTCACGCGCGTCGGG
CTCGACATCGGCAAGGTGTGGGTCGCGGACGACGGCGCCGCGGTGGCGGTCTGGACCACGCCGGAGAGCG
TCGAAGCGGGGGCGGTGTTCGCCGAGATCGGCCCGCGCATGGCCGAGTTGAGCGGTTCCCGGCTGGCCGC
GCAGCAACAGATGGAAGGCCTCCTGGCGCCGCACCGGCCCAAGGAGCCCGCGTGGTTCCTGGCCACCGTC
GGAGTCTCGCCCGACCACCAGGGCAAGGGTCTGGGCAGCGCCGTCGTGCTCCCCGGAGTGGAGGCGGCCG
AGCGCGCCGGGGTGCCCGCCTTCCTGGAGACCTCCGCGCCCCGCAACCTCCCCTTCTACGAGCGGCTCGG
CTTCACCGTCACCGCCGACGTCGAGGTGCCCGAAGGACCGCGCACCTGGTGCATGACCCGCAAGCCCGGT
GCCTGAACGCGTTAAGTCGACAATCAACCTCTGGATTACAAAATTTGTGAAAGATTGACTGGTATTCTTA
ACTATGTTGCTCCTTTTACGCTATGTGGATACGCTGCTTTAATGCCTTTGTATCATGCTATTGCTTCCCG
TATGGCTTTCATTTTCTCCTCCTTGTATAAATCCTGGTTGCTGTCTCTTTATGAGGAGTTGTGGCCCGTT
GTCAGGCAACGTGGCGTGGTGTGCACTGTGTTTGCTGACGCAACCCCCACTGGTTGGGGCATTGCCACCA
CCTGTCAGCTCCTTTCCGGGACTTTCGCTTTCCCCCTCCCTATTGCCACGGCGGAACTCATCGCCGCCTG
CCTTGCCCGCTGCTGGACAGGGGCTCGGCTGTTGGGCACTGACAATTCCGTGGTGTTGTCGGGGAAATCA
TCGTCCTTTCCTTGGCTGCTCGCCTGTGTTGCCACCTGGATTCTGCGCGGGACGTCCTTCTGCTACGTCC
CTTCGGCCCTCAATCCAGCGGACCTTCCTTCCCGCGGCCTGCTGCCGGCTCTGCGGCCTCTTCCGCGTCT
TCGCCTTCGCCCTCAGACGAGTCGGATCTCCCTTTGGGCCGCCTCCCCGCGTCGACTTTAAGACCAATGA
CTTACAAGGCAGCTGTAGATCTTAGCCACTTTTTAAAAGAAAAGGGGGGACTGGAAGGGCTAATTCACTC
CCAACGAAGACAAGATCTGCTTTTTGCTTGTACTGGGTCTCTCTGGTTAGACCAGATCTGAGCCTGGGAG
CTCTCTGGCTAACTAGGGAACCCACTGCTTAAGCCTCAATAAAGCTTGCCTTGAGTGCTTCAAGTAGTGT
GTGCCCGTCTGTTGTGTGACTCTGGTAACTAGAGATCCCTCAGACCCTTTTAGTCAGTGTGGAAAATCTC
TAGCAGTACGTATAGTAGTTCATGTCATCTTATTATTCAGTATTTATAACTTGCAAAGAAATGAATATCA
GAGAGTGAGAGGAACTTGTTTATTGCAGCTTATAATGGTTACAAATAAAGCAATAGCATCACAAATTTCA
CAAATAAAGCATTTTTTTCACTGCATTCTAGTTGTGGTTTGTCCAAACTCATCAATGTATCTTATCATGT
CTGGCTCTAGCTATCCCGCCCCTAACTCCGCCCATCCCGCCCCTAACTCCGCCCAGTTCCGCCCATTCTC
CGCCCCATGGCTGACTAATTTTTTTTATTTATGCAGAGGCCGAGGCCGCCTCGGCCTCTGAGCTATTCCA
GAAGTAGTGAGGAGGCTTTTTTGGAGGCCTAGGGACGTACCCAATTCGCCCTATAGTGAGTCGTATTACG
CGCGCTCACTGGCCGTCGTTTTACAACGTCGTGACTGGGAAAACCCTGGCGTTACCCAACTTAATCGCCT
TGCAGCACATCCCCCTTTCGCCAGCTGGCGTAATAGCGAAGAGGCCCGCACCGATCGCCCTTCCCAACAG
TTGCGCAGCCTGAATGGCGAATGGG
[124 nt withheld, positions 4856-4979]
C
[91 nt withheld, positions 4981-5071]
A
[49 nt withheld, positions 5073-5121]
CCTTTGACGTTGGAGTCCACGTTCTTT
[37 nt withheld, positions 5149-5185]
ACCCTATCTCGGTCTATTCTTTTGATTTATAAGGGATTTTGCCGATTTCGGCCTATTGGTTAAAAAATGA
GCTGATTTAACAAAAATTTAACGCGAATTTTAACAAAATATTAACGCTTACAATTTAGGTGGCACTTTTC
GGGGAAATGTGCGCGGAACCCCTATTTGTTTATTTTTCTAAATACATTCAAATATGTATCCGCTCATGAG
ACAATAACCCTGATAAATGCTTCAATAATATTGAAAAAGGAAGAGTATGAGTATTCAACATTTCCGTGTC
GCCCTTATTCCCTTTTTTGCGGCATTTTGCCTTCCTGTTTTTGCTCACCCAGAAACGCTGGTGAAAGTAA
AAGATGCTGAAGATCAGTTGGGTGCACGAGTGGGTTACATCGAACTGGATCTCAACAGCGGTAAGATCCT
TGAGAGTTTTCGCCCCGAAGAACGTTTTCCAATGATGAGCACTTTTAAAGTTCTGCTATGTGGCGCGGTA
TTATCCCGTATTGACGCCGGGCAAGAGCAACTCGGTCGCCGCATACACTATTCTCAGAATGACTTGGTTG
AGTACTCACCAGTCACAGAAAAGCATCTTACGGATGGCATGACAGTAAGAGAATTATGCAGTGCTGCCAT
AACCATGAGTGATAACACTGCGGCCAACTTACTTCTGACAACGATCGGAGGACCGAAGGAGCTAACCGCT
TTTTTGCACAACATGGGGGATCATGTAACTCGCCTTGATCGTTGGGAACCGGAGCTGAATGAAGCCATAC
CAAACGACGAGCGTGACACCACGATGCCTGTAGCAATGGCAACAACGTTGCGCAAACTATTAACTGGCGA
ACTACTTACTCTAGCTTCCCGGCAACAATTAATAGACTGGATGGAGGCGGATAAAGTTGCAGGACCACTT
CTGCGCTCGGCCCTTCCGGCTGGCTGGTTTATTGCTGATAAATCTGGAGCCGGTGAGCGTGGGTCTCGCG
GTATCATTGCAGCACTGGGGCCAGATGGTAAGCCCTCCCGTATCGTAGTTATCTACACGACGGGGAGTCA
GGCAACTATGGATGAACGAAATAGACAGATCGCTGAGATAGGTGCCTCACTGATTAAGCATTGGTAACTG
TCAGACCAAGTTTACTCATATATACTTTAGATTGATTTAAAACTTCATTTTTAATTTAAAAGGATCTAGG
TGAAGATCCTTTTTGATAATCTCATGACCAAAATCCCTTAACGTGAGTTTTCGTTCCACTGAGCGTCAGA
CCCCGTAGAAAAGATCAAAGGATCTTCTTGAGATCCTTTTTTTCTGCGCGTAATCTGCTGCTTGCAAACA
AAAAAACCACCGCTACCAGCGGTGGTTTGTTTGCCGGATCAAGAGCTACCAACTCTTTTTCCGAAGGTAA
CTGGCTTCAGCAGAGCGCAGATACCAAATACTGTTCTTCTAGTGTAGCCGTAGTTAGGCCACCACTTCAA
GAACTCTGTAGCACCGCCTACATACCTCGCTCTGCTAATCCTGTTACCAGTGGCTGCTGCCAGTGGCGAT
AAGTCGTGTCTTACCGGGTTGGACTCAAGACGATAGTTACCGGATAAGGCGCAGCGGTCGGGCTGAACGG
GGGGTTCGTGCACACAGCCCAGCTTGGAGCGAACGACCTACACCGAACTGAGATACCTACAGCGTGAGCT
ATGAGAAAGCGCCACGCTTCCCGAAGGGAGAAAGGCGGACAGGTATCCGGTAAGCGGCAGGGTCGGAACA
GGAGAGCGCACGAGGGAGCTTCCAGGGGGAAACGCCTGGTATCTTTATAGTCCTGTCGGGTTTCGCCACC
TCTGACTTGAGCGTCGATTTTTGTGATGCTCGTCAGGGGGGCGGAGCCTATGGAAAAACGCCAGCAACGC
GGCCTTTTTACGGTTCCTGGCCTTTTGCTGGCCTTTTGCTCACATGTTCTTTCCTGCGTTATCCCCTGAT
TCTGTGGATAACCGTATTACCGCCTTTGAGTGAGCTGATACCGCTCGCCGCAGCCGAACGACCGAGCGCA
GCGAGTCAGTGAGCGAGGAAGCGGAAGAGCGCCCAATACGCAAACCGCCTCTCCCCGCGCGTTGGCCGAT
TCATTAATGCAGCTGGC
Features (pLannotate 1.2.2; 27 found; start..end, strand, type, name):
     47..68      +  protein_bind   CAP binding site: CAP binding activates transcription in the presence of cAMP. E. coli catabolite activator protein
     83..113     +  promoter       lac promoter: promoter for the E. coli lac operon
    121..137     +  protein_bind   lac operator: The lac repressor binds to the lac operator to inhibit transcription in E. coli. This inhibition can be relieved by adding lactose or isopropyl-β-D-thiogalactopyranoside (IPTG). lac repressor encoded by lacI
    182..200     +  promoter       T3 promoter: promoter for bacteriophage T3 RNA polymerase
    228..454     +  promoter       RSV promoter: Rous sarcoma virus enhancer/promoter
    455..635     +  LTR            5' LTR (truncated): truncated 5' long terminal repeat (LTR) from HIV-1
    682..807     +  misc_feature   HIV-1 Ψ: packaging signal of human immunodeficiency virus type 1
    791..1154    +  CDS            HIV-1 gag (fragment): gag protein from human immunodeficiency virus 1; gag
   1300..1533    +  misc_feature   RRE: The Rev response element (RRE) of HIV-1 allows for Rev-dependent mRNA export from the nucleus to the cytoplasm.
   1910..1936    +  CDS            Rev (fragment): human immunodeficiency virus 1 (HIV-1) Rev protein; rev; enhances nuclear export of unspliced and incompletely spliced viral mRNAs
   1940..2180    +  promoter       U6 promoter: RNA polymerase III promoter for human U6 snRNA
   2228..2295    +  misc_RNA       tracrRNA (fragment): trans-activating CRISPR RNA for the Streptococcus pyogenes CRISPR/Cas9 system
   2344..2461    +  misc_feature   cPPT/CTS: central polypurine tract and central termination sequence of HIV-1
   2530..2741    +  promoter       EF-1α core promoter: core promoter for human elongation factor EF-1α
   2767..3366    +  CDS            PuroR (fragment): puromycin N-acetyltransferase; pac from Streptomyces; confers resistance to puromycin
   3382..3970    +  misc_feature   WPRE: woodchuck hepatitis virus posttranscriptional regulatory element
   4021..4040    +  misc_feature   cPPT/CTS (fragment): central polypurine tract and central termination sequence of HIV-1
   4042..4275    +  LTR            3' LTR (ΔU3): self-inactivating 3' long terminal repeat (LTR) from HIV-1
   4353..4474    +  polyA_signal   SV40 poly(A) signal: SV40 polyadenylation signal
   4514..4649    +  rep_origin     SV40 ori: SV40 origin of replication
   4670..4688    -  promoter       T7 promoter: promoter for bacteriophage T7 RNA polymerase
   4696..4851    +  CDS            lacZα (fragment): LacZα fragment of β-galactosidase; lacZ fragment
   4856..5284    +  rep_origin     f1 ori (sequence partly withheld): f1 bacteriophage origin of replication; arrow indicates direction of (+) strand synthesis
   5337..5441    +  promoter       AmpR promoter: bla
   5442..6302    +  CDS            AmpR: β-lactamase; bla; confers resistance to ampicillin, carbenicillin, and related antibiotics
   6473..7061    +  rep_origin     ori: high-copy-number ColE1/pMB1/pBR322/pUC origin of replication
   7244..34      +  CDS            lacI (fragment) (across the origin): lac repressor; lacI; The lac repressor binds to the lac operator to inhibit transcription in E. coli. This inhibition can be relieved by adding lactose or isopropyl-β-D-thiogalactopyranoside (IPTG).
