[The description below was written by a language model from this plasmid's Addgene catalogue record and pLannotate feature annotations shown in this document.]
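Description:
ORC1 G1.1 gRNA is a third-generation lentiviral CRISPR guide RNA plasmid built on the pLenti-sgRNA backbone and designed to target human ORC1. It is propagated in E. coli through a high-copy ColE1/pUC-type origin with ampicillin selection (AmpR), and it also carries an f1 origin and remnants of a lac/lacZα cloning region. The catalogue lists the empty backbone at about 9.2 kb, whereas the sequenced construct is about 7.3 kb. This would fit loss of a stuffer fragment when the guide oligos were cloned between the two BsmBI sites, which were destroyed in the process, although the record does not explain the difference.

The viral cassette begins with an RSV promoter fused to a truncated HIV-1 5' LTR, which makes genomic RNA production Tat-independent. This is followed by the Ψ packaging signal with a gag fragment and the RRE for Rev-dependent nuclear export. It ends in a self-inactivating ΔU3 3' LTR with a downstream SV40 polyadenylation signal and SV40 origin. Within the provirus, a human U6 RNA polymerase III promoter drives the ORC1 spacer fused to the S. pyogenes tracrRNA-derived scaffold. After a cPPT/CTS element, an EF-1α core promoter expresses puromycin N-acetyltransferase for selection of transduced mammalian cells, and a WPRE enhances transcript expression.

No Cas9 gene is annotated, so the nuclease must be provided separately, for example by a Cas9-expressing cell line. The plasmid belongs to a series of guides used to generate knockouts of cell-cycle genes in human cells in a large-scale analysis of cell-cycle defects and p53-dependent responses.
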