Addgene plasmid #90820: ORC1 G1.1 gRNA
Purpose: 3rd generation lentiviral gRNA plasmid targeting human ORC1
Depositing lab: Iain Cheeseman. Depositing organization: Whitehead Institute for Biomedical Research. Publication: Large-Scale Analysis of CRISPR/Cas9 Cell-Cycle Knockouts Reveals the Diversity of p53-Dependent Responses to Cell-Cycle Defects. McKinley KL, Cheeseman IM. Dev Cell. 2017 Feb 27;40(4):405-420.e2. doi: 10.1016/j.devcel.2017.01.012. Epub 2017 Feb 16. PubMed 28216383.
Backbone
  Vector backbone: pLenti-sgRNA
  Backbone manufacturer: Eric Lander & David Sabatini labs (Addgene plasmid #71409)
  Backbone size w/o insert (bp): 9151
  Vector type: Lentiviral, CRISPR
  Selectable markers: Puromycin
Growth in bacteria
  Bacterial resistance: Ampicillin, 100 μg/mL
  Growth temperature: 37°C
  Growth strain: NEB Stable
  Copy number: Unknown
Gene/Insert
  Gene/Insert name: ORC1 (Guide Designation G1.1) (alt name: pKMKO series)
  gRNA/shRNA sequence: CACCgTGCAGTTTTCGATCCAACAA
  Species: H. sapiens (human)
  Promoter: U6
  Cloning method: Restriction Enzyme; 5′ cloning site BsmBI (destroyed during cloning); 3′ cloning site BsmBI (destroyed during cloning)
  Sequencing primers: 5′ hU6-F (5'-GAGGGCCTATTTCCCATGATT-3'); 3′ EF1a-R (5'-CACGGCGACTACTGCACTTA-3')
Terms and licenses: Academic/Nonprofit Terms; Industry Terms: Not Available to Industry
Depositor comments: Please note that gRNA target sequence listed is not strictly the 20nt spacer sequence, but also contains the 5' BsmBI overhang. For more information about knockout human cell lines generated using this plasmid, please see http://cellcycleknockouts.wi.mit.edu/ .
How to cite: ORC1 G1.1 gRNA was a gift from Iain Cheeseman (Addgene plasmid # 90820 ; http://n2t.net/addgene:90820 ; RRID:Addgene_90820)
